Addgene plasmid #177763: PX459_GRHL1-exon5
Purpose: sgRNA for CRISPR/Cas9-mediated deletion of human GRHL1
Depositing lab: Michael Ristow. Depositing organization: ETH Zurich (Swiss Federal Institute of Technology). Publication: Grainyhead 1 acts as a drug-inducible conserved transcriptional regulator linked to insulin signaling and lifespan. Grigolon G, Araldi E, Erni R, Wu JY, Thomas C, La Fortezza M, Laube B, Pohlmann D, Stoffel M, Zarse K, Carreira EM, Ristow M, Fischer F. Nat Commun. 2022 Jan 10;13(1):107. doi: 10.1038/s41467-021-27732-4. PubMed 35013237.
Backbone
  Vector backbone: PX459 (Addgene #62988)
  Vector type: CRISPR
Growth in bacteria
  Bacterial resistance: Ampicillin, 100 μg/mL
  Growth temperature: 37°C
  Growth strain: DH5alpha
  Copy number: High Copy
Gene/Insert
  Gene/Insert name: GRHL1
  gRNA/shRNA sequence: TCCGCAGACTGAGATCCGAGgttttagagctagaaatagcaagttaaaataaggctagtccgttatcaacttgaaaaagtggcaccgagtcggtgc
  Species: H. sapiens (human)
  Entrez Gene: GRHL1 (a.k.a. LBP32, MGR, NH32, TFCP2L2)
  Cloning method: Restriction Enzyme; 5′ cloning site Unknown (unknown if destroyed)
Terms and licenses: Academic/Nonprofit Terms; Industry Terms: Not Available to Industry
How to cite: PX459_GRHL1-exon5 was a gift from Michael Ristow (Addgene plasmid # 177763 ; http://n2t.net/addgene:177763 ; RRID:Addgene_177763)
