[The description below was written by a language model from this plasmid's Addgene catalogue record and pLannotate feature annotations shown in this document.]
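Description:
PX459_GRHL1-exon5 is an all-in-one CRISPR/Cas9 plasmid built on the PX459 backbone for transient transfection of mammalian cells, carrying a single guide RNA directed against human GRHL1 (grainyhead-like transcription factor 1). As the name indicates, the guide is aimed at exon 5 of the gene, and the stated purpose is Cas9-mediated deletion of GRHL1 in human cells. The plasmid is maintained in E. coli at high copy through a ColE1/pUC-type origin and selected with ampicillin via the β-lactamase gene. An f1 phage origin is also present.

The construct contains two expression units. A human U6 RNA polymerase III promoter drives the GRHL1-targeting spacer fused to the Streptococcus pyogenes gRNA scaffold. The annotation also detects a second, partial scaffold fragment immediately downstream. Next comes a hybrid promoter made of the CMV enhancer, the chicken β-actin promoter and a hybrid intron, which expresses S. pyogenes Cas9. The annotation tool labels this as adjoining N- and C-terminal portions, but they are contiguous and form the full-length coding region. Cas9 is followed by a nucleoplasmin nuclear localization signal and then a puromycin N-acetyltransferase coding sequence, with a bGH polyadenylation signal terminating the unit. The linker between Cas9 and PuroR is not annotated, though the layout is consistent with co-expression from one transcript, allowing transfected cells to be enriched by puromycin selection. A single AAV2 ITR remnant lies downstream of the poly(A) signal, which is not sufficient for AAV packaging. The sequence record is described as a partial NGS result, so the feature table may not be a fully verified assembly.
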