Features (pLannotate 1.2.2; 20 found; start..end, strand, type, name):
      1..241     +  promoter       U6 promoter: RNA polymerase III promoter for human U6 snRNA
    271..346     +  misc_RNA       gRNA scaffold: guide RNA scaffold for the Streptococcus pyogenes CRISPR/Cas9 system
    353..396     +  misc_RNA       gRNA scaffold (fragment): guide RNA scaffold for the Streptococcus pyogenes CRISPR/Cas9 system
    443..728     +  enhancer       CMV enhancer: human cytomegalovirus immediate early enhancer; contains an 18-bp deletion relative to the standard CMV enhancer
    730..846     +  promoter       chicken β-actin promoter (fragment): contains a 21-bp deletion relative to the standard chicken β-actin promoter
    845..954     +  promoter       chicken β-actin promoter (fragment): contains a 21-bp deletion relative to the standard chicken β-actin promoter
    955..1182    +  intron         hybrid intron: hybrid between chicken β-actin (CBA) and minute virus of mice (MMV) introns (Gray et al., 2011)
   1320..2921    +  CDS            Cas9(N): N-terminal portion of Streptococcus pyogenes Cas9 (Zetsche et al., 2015)
   2922..5420    +  CDS            Cas9(C): C-terminal portion of Streptococcus pyogenes Cas9 (Zetsche et al., 2015)
   5421..5468    +  CDS            nucleoplasmin NLS: bipartite nuclear localization signal from nucleoplasmin
   5538..6137    +  CDS            PuroR (fragment): puromycin N-acetyltransferase; pac from Streptomyces; confers resistance to puromycin
   6171..6282    +  polyA_signal   bGH poly(A) signal: bovine growth hormone polyadenylation signal
   6387..6527    +  repeat_region  AAV2 ITR: inverted terminal repeat of adeno-associated virus serotype 2 inverted
   6532..6583    -  misc_feature   bom (fragment): basis of mobility region from pBR322
   6602..7057    +  rep_origin     f1 ori (sequence partly withheld): f1 bacteriophage origin of replication; arrow indicates direction of (+) strand synthesis
   7058..7107    -  misc_feature   bom (fragment): basis of mobility region from pBR322
   7209..7244    -  CDS            rop (fragment): Rop protein, which maintains plasmids at low copy number; rop
   7339..7443    +  promoter       AmpR promoter: bla
   7444..8304    +  CDS            AmpR: β-lactamase; bla; confers resistance to ampicillin, carbenicillin, and related antibiotics
   8475..9063    +  rep_origin     ori: high-copy-number ColE1/pMB1/pBR322/pUC origin of replication
>Addgene plasmid #177763 | PX459_GRHL1-exon5 | addgene full sequence | sequence record 354347 | Addgene Partial NGS Result
GAGGGCCTATTTCCCATGATTCCTTCATATTTGCATATACGATACAAGGCTGTTAGAGAGATAATTGGAA
TTAATTTGACTGTAAACACAAAGATATTAGTACAAAATACGTGACGTAGAAAGTAATAATTTCTTGGGTA
GTTTGCAGTTTTAAAATTATGTTTTAAAATGGACTATCATATGCTTACCGTAACTTGAAAGTATTTCGAT
TTCTTGGCTTTATATATCTTGTGGAAAGGACGAAACACCGTCCGCAGACTGAGATCCGAGGTTTTAGAGC
TAGAAATAGCAAGTTAAAATAAGGCTAGTCCGTTATCAACTTGAAAAAGTGGCACCGAGTCGGTGCTTTT
TTGTTTTAGAGCTAGAAATAGCAAGTTAAAATAAGGCTAGTCCGTTTTTAGCGCGTGCGCCAATTCTGCA
GACAAATGGCTCTAGAGGTACCCGTTACATAACTTACGGTAAATGGCCCGCCTGGCTGACCGCCCAACGA
CCCCCGCCCATTGACGTCAATAGTAACGCCAATAGGGACTTTCCATTGACGTCAATGGGTGGAGTATTTA
CGGTAAACTGCCCACTTGGCAGTACATCAAGTGTATCATATGCCAAGTACGCCCCCTATTGACGTCAATG
ACGGTAAATGGCCCGCCTGGCATTGTGCCCAGTACATGACCTTATGGGACTTTCCTACTTGGCAGTACAT
CTACGTATTAGTCATCGCTATTACCATGGTCGAGGTGAGCCCCACGTTCTGCTTCACTCTCCCCATCTCC
CCCCCCTCCCCACCCCCAATTTTGTATTTATTTATTTTTTAATTATTTTGTGCAGCGATGGGGGCGGGGG
GGGGGGCGGAGAGGTGCGGCGGCAGCCAATCAGAGCGGCGCGCTCCGAAAGTTTCCTTTTATGGCGAGGC
GGCGGCGGCGGCGGCCCTATAAAAAGCGAAGCGCGCGGCGGGCGGGAGTCGCTGCGCGCTGCCTTCGCCC
CGTGCCCCGCTCCGCCGCCGCCTCGCGCCGCCCGCCCCGGCTCTGACTGACCGCGTTACTCCCACAGGTG
AGCGGGCGGGACGGCCCTTCTCCTCCGGGCTGTAATTAGCTGAGCAAGAGGTAAGGGTTTAAGGGATGGT
TGGTTGGTGGGGTATTAATGTTTAATTACCTGGAGCACCTGCCTGAAATCACTTTTTTTCAGGTTGGACC
GGTGCCACCATGGACTATAAGGACCACGACGGAGACTACAAGGATCATGATATTGATTACAAAGACGATG
ACGATAAGATGGCCCCAAAGAAGAAGCGGAAGGTCGGTATCCACGGAGTCCCAGCAGCCGACAAGAAGTA
CAGCATCGGCCTGGACATCGGCACCAACTCTGTGGGCTGGGCCGTGATCACCGACGAGTACAAGGTGCCC
AGCAAGAAATTCAAGGTGCTGGGCAACACCGACCGGCACAGCATCAAGAAGAACCTGATCGGAGCCCTGC
TGTTCGACAGCGGCGAAACAGCCGAGGCCACCCGGCTGAAGAGAACCGCCAGAAGAAGATACACCAGACG
GAAGAACCGGATCTGCTATCTGCAAGAGATCTTCAGCAACGAGATGGCCAAGGTGGACGACAGCTTCTTC
CACAGACTGGAAGAGTCCTTCCTGGTGGAAGAGGATAAGAAGCACGAGCGGCACCCCATCTTCGGCAACA
TCGTGGACGAGGTGGCCTACCACGAGAAGTACCCCACCATCTACCACCTGAGAAAGAAACTGGTGGACAG
CACCGACAAGGCCGACCTGCGGCTGATCTATCTGGCCCTGGCCCACATGATCAAGTTCCGGGGCCACTTC
CTGATCGAGGGCGACCTGAACCCCGACAACAGCGACGTGGACAAGCTGTTCATCCAGCTGGTGCAGACCT
ACAACCAGCTGTTCGAGGAAAACCCCATCAACGCCAGCGGCGTGGACGCCAAGGCCATCCTGTCTGCCAG
ACTGAGCAAGAGCAGACGGCTGGAAAATCTGATCGCCCAGCTGCCCGGCGAGAAGAAGAATGGCCTGTTC
GGAAACCTGATTGCCCTGAGCCTGGGCCTGACCCCCAACTTCAAGAGCAACTTCGACCTGGCCGAGGATG
CCAAACTGCAGCTGAGCAAGGACACCTACGACGACGACCTGGACAACCTGCTGGCCCAGATCGGCGACCA
GTACGCCGACCTGTTTCTGGCCGCCAAGAACCTGTCCGACGCCATCCTGCTGAGCGACATCCTGAGAGTG
AACACCGAGATCACCAAGGCCCCCCTGAGCGCCTCTATGATCAAGAGATACGACGAGCACCACCAGGACC
TGACCCTGCTGAAAGCTCTCGTGCGGCAGCAGCTGCCTGAGAAGTACAAAGAGATTTTCTTCGACCAGAG
CAAGAACGGCTACGCCGGCTACATTGACGGCGGAGCCAGCCAGGAAGAGTTCTACAAGTTCATCAAGCCC
ATCCTGGAAAAGATGGACGGCACCGAGGAACTGCTCGTGAAGCTGAACAGAGAGGACCTGCTGCGGAAGC
AGCGGACCTTCGACAACGGCAGCATCCCCCACCAGATCCACCTGGGAGAGCTGCACGCCATTCTGCGGCG
GCAGGAAGATTTTTACCCATTCCTGAAGGACAACCGGGAAAAGATCGAGAAGATCCTGACCTTCCGCATC
CCCTACTACGTGGGCCCTCTGGCCAGGGGAAACAGCAGATTCGCCTGGATGACCAGAAAGAGCGAGGAAA
CCATCACCCCCTGGAACTTCGAGGAAGTGGTGGACAAGGGCGCTTCCGCCCAGAGCTTCATCGAGCGGAT
GACCAACTTCGATAAGAACCTGCCCAACGAGAAGGTGCTGCCCAAGCACAGCCTGCTGTACGAGTACTTC
ACCGTGTATAACGAGCTGACCAAAGTGAAATACGTGACCGAGGGAATGAGAAAGCCCGCCTTCCTGAGCG
GCGAGCAGAAAAAGGCCATCGTGGACCTGCTGTTCAAGACCAACCGGAAAGTGACCGTGAAGCAGCTGAA
AGAGGACTACTTCAAGAAAATCGAGTGCTTCGACTCCGTGGAAATCTCCGGCGTGGAAGATCGGTTCAAC
GCCTCCCTGGGCACATACCACGATCTGCTGAAAATTATCAAGGACAAGGACTTCCTGGACAATGAGGAAA
ACGAGGACATTCTGGAAGATATCGTGCTGACCCTGACACTGTTTGAGGACAGAGAGATGATCGAGGAACG
GCTGAAAACCTATGCCCACCTGTTCGACGACAAAGTGATGAAGCAGCTGAAGCGGCGGAGATACACCGGC
TGGGGCAGGCTGAGCCGGAAGCTGATCAACGGCATCCGGGACAAGCAGTCCGGCAAGACAATCCTGGATT
TCCTGAAGTCCGACGGCTTCGCCAACAGAAACTTCATGCAGCTGATCCACGACGACAGCCTGACCTTTAA
AGAGGACATCCAGAAAGCCCAGGTGTCCGGCCAGGGCGATAGCCTGCACGAGCACATTGCCAATCTGGCC
GGCAGCCCCGCCATTAAGAAGGGCATCCTGCAGACAGTGAAGGTGGTGGACGAGCTCGTGAAAGTGATGG
GCCGGCACAAGCCCGAGAACATCGTGATCGAAATGGCCAGAGAGAACCAGACCACCCAGAAGGGACAGAA
GAACAGCCGCGAGAGAATGAAGCGGATCGAAGAGGGCATCAAAGAGCTGGGCAGCCAGATCCTGAAAGAA
CACCCCGTGGAAAACACCCAGCTGCAGAACGAGAAGCTGTACCTGTACTACCTGCAGAATGGGCGGGATA
TGTACGTGGACCAGGAACTGGACATCAACCGGCTGTCCGACTACGATGTGGACCATATCGTGCCTCAGAG
CTTTCTGAAGGACGACTCCATCGACAACAAGGTGCTGACCAGAAGCGACAAGAACCGGGGCAAGAGCGAC
AACGTGCCCTCCGAAGAGGTCGTGAAGAAGATGAAGAACTACTGGCGGCAGCTGCTGAACGCCAAGCTGA
TTACCCAGAGAAAGTTCGACAATCTGACCAAGGCCGAGAGAGGCGGCCTGAGCGAACTGGATAAGGCCGG
CTTCATCAAGAGACAGCTGGTGGAAACCCGGCAGATCACAAAGCACGTGGCACAGATCCTGGACTCCCGG
ATGAACACTAAGTACGACGAGAATGACAAGCTGATCCGGGAAGTGAAAGTGATCACCCTGAAGTCCAAGC
TGGTGTCCGATTTCCGGAAGGATTTCCAGTTTTACAAAGTGCGCGAGATCAACAACTACCACCACGCCCA
CGACGCCTACCTGAACGCCGTCGTGGGAACCGCCCTGATCAAAAAGTACCCTAAGCTGGAAAGCGAGTTC
GTGTACGGCGACTACAAGGTGTACGACGTGCGGAAGATGATCGCCAAGAGCGAGCAGGAAATCGGCAAGG
CTACCGCCAAGTACTTCTTCTACAGCAACATCATGAACTTTTTCAAGACCGAGATTACCCTGGCCAACGG
CGAGATCCGGAAGCGGCCTCTGATCGAGACAAACGGCGAAACCGGGGAGATCGTGTGGGATAAGGGCCGG
GATTTTGCCACCGTGCGGAAAGTGCTGAGCATGCCCCAAGTGAATATCGTGAAAAAGACCGAGGTGCAGA
CAGGCGGCTTCAGCAAAGAGTCTATCCTGCCCAAGAGGAACAGCGATAAGCTGATCGCCAGAAAGAAGGA
CTGGGACCCTAAGAAGTACGGCGGCTTCGACAGCCCCACCGTGGCCTATTCTGTGCTGGTGGTGGCCAAA
GTGGAAAAGGGCAAGTCCAAGAAACTGAAGAGTGTGAAAGAGCTGCTGGGGATCACCATCATGGAAAGAA
GCAGCTTCGAGAAGAATCCCATCGACTTTCTGGAAGCCAAGGGCTACAAAGAAGTGAAAAAGGACCTGAT
CATCAAGCTGCCTAAGTACTCCCTGTTCGAGCTGGAAAACGGCCGGAAGAGAATGCTGGCCTCTGCCGGC
GAACTGCAGAAGGGAAACGAACTGGCCCTGCCCTCCAAATATGTGAACTTCCTGTACCTGGCCAGCCACT
ATGAGAAGCTGAAGGGCTCCCCCGAGGATAATGAGCAGAAACAGCTGTTTGTGGAACAGCACAAGCACTA
CCTGGACGAGATCATCGAGCAGATCAGCGAGTTCTCCAAGAGAGTGATCCTGGCCGACGCTAATCTGGAC
AAAGTGCTGTCCGCCTACAACAAGCACCGGGATAAGCCCATCAGAGAGCAGGCCGAGAATATCATCCACC
TGTTTACCCTGACCAATCTGGGAGCCCCTGCCGCCTTCAAGTACTTTGACACCACCATCGACCGGAAGAG
GTACACCAGCACCAAAGAGGTGCTGGACGCCACCCTGATCCACCAGAGCATCACCGGCCTGTACGAGACA
CGGATCGACCTGTCTCAGCTGGGAGGCGACAAAAGGCCGGCGGCCACGAAAAAGGCCGGCCAGGCAAAAA
AGAAAAAGGAATTCGGCAGTGGAGAGGGCAGAGGAAGTCTGCTAACATGCGGTGACGTCGAGGAGAATCC
TGGCCCAATGACCGAGTACAAGCCCACGGTGCGCCTCGCCACCCGCGACGACGTCCCCAGGGCCGTACGC
ACCCTCGCCGCCGCGTTCGCCGACTACCCCGCCACGCGCCACACCGTCGATCCGGACCGCCACATCGAGC
GGGTCACCGAGCTGCAAGAACTCTTCCTCACGCGCGTCGGGCTCGACATCGGCAAGGTGTGGGTCGCGGA
CGACGGCGCCGCGGTGGCGGTCTGGACCACGCCGGAGAGCGTCGAAGCGGGGGCGGTGTTCGCCGAGATC
GGCCCGCGCATGGCCGAGTTGAGCGGTTCCCGGCTGGCCGCGCAGCAACAGATGGAAGGCCTCCTGGCGC
CGCACCGGCCCAAGGAGCCCGCGTGGTTCCTGGCCACCGTCGGAGTCTCGCCCGACCACCAGGGCAAGGG
TCTGGGCAGCGCCGTCGTGCTCCCCGGAGTGGAGGCGGCCGAGCGCGCCGGGGTGCCCGCCTTCCTGGAG
ACCTCCGCGCCCCGCAACCTCCCCTTCTACGAGCGGCTCGGCTTCACCGTCACCGCCGACGTCGAGGTGC
CCGAAGGACCGCGCACCTGGTGCATGACCCGCAAGCCCGGTGCCTGAGAATTCTAACTAGAGCTCGCTGA
TCAGCCTCGACTGTGCCTTCTAGTTGCCAGCCATCTGTTGTTTGCCCCTCCCCCGTGCCTTCCTTGACCC
TGGAAGGTGCCACTCCCACTGTCCTTTCCTAATAAAATGAGGAAATTGCATCGCATTGTCTGAGTAGGTG
TCATTCTATTCTGGGGGGTGGGGTGGGGCAGGACAGCAAGGGGGAGGATTGGGAAGAGAATAGCAGGCAT
GCTGGGGAGCGGCCGCAGGAACCCCTAGTGATGGAGTTGGCCACTCCCTCTCTGCGCGCTCGCTCGCTCA
CTGAGGCCGGGCGACCAAAGGTCGCCCGACGCCCGGGCTTTGCCCGGGCGGCCTCAGTGAGCGAGCGAGC
GCGCAGCTGCCTGCAGGGGCGCCTGATGCGGTATTTTCTCCTTACGCATCTGTGCGGTATTTCACACCGC
ATA
[95 nt withheld, positions 6584-6678]
T
[46 nt withheld, positions 6680-6725]
C
[141 nt withheld, positions 6727-6867]
CCTTTGACGTTGGAGTCCACGTTCTTT
[37 nt withheld, positions 6895-6931]
ACTCTATCTCGGGCTATTCTTTTGATTTATAAGGGATTTTGCCGATTTCGGTCTATTGGTTAAAAAATGA
GCTGATTTAACAAAAATTTAACGCGAATTTTAACAAAATATTAACGTTTACAATTTTATGGTGCACTCTC
AGTACAATCTGCTCTGATGCCGCATAGTTAAGCCAGCCCCGACACCCGCCAACACCCGCTGACGCGCCCT
GACGGGCTTGTCTGCTCCCGGCATCCGCTTACAGACAAGCTGTGACCGTCTCCGGGAGCTGCATGTGTCA
GAGGTTTTCACCGTCATCACCGAAACGCGCGAGACGAAAGGGCCTCGTGATACGCCTATTTTTATAGGTT
AATGTCATGATAATAATGGTTTCTTAGACGTCAGGTGGCACTTTTCGGGGAAATGTGCGCGGAACCCCTA
TTTGTTTATTTTTCTAAATACATTCAAATATGTATCCGCTCATGAGACAATAACCCTGATAAATGCTTCA
ATAATATTGAAAAAGGAAGAGTATGAGTATTCAACATTTCCGTGTCGCCCTTATTCCCTTTTTTGCGGCA
TTTTGCCTTCCTGTTTTTGCTCACCCAGAAACGCTGGTGAAAGTAAAAGATGCTGAAGATCAGTTGGGTG
CACGAGTGGGTTACATCGAACTGGATCTCAACAGCGGTAAGATCCTTGAGAGTTTTCGCCCCGAAGAACG
TTTTCCAATGATGAGCACTTTTAAAGTTCTGCTATGTGGCGCGGTATTATCCCGTATTGACGCCGGGCAA
GAGCAACTCGGTCGCCGCATACACTATTCTCAGAATGACTTGGTTGAGTACTCACCAGTCACAGAAAAGC
ATCTTACGGATGGCATGACAGTAAGAGAATTATGCAGTGCTGCCATAACCATGAGTGATAACACTGCGGC
CAACTTACTTCTGACAACGATCGGAGGACCGAAGGAGCTAACCGCTTTTTTGCACAACATGGGGGATCAT
GTAACTCGCCTTGATCGTTGGGAACCGGAGCTGAATGAAGCCATACCAAACGACGAGCGTGACACCACGA
TGCCTGTAGCAATGGCAACAACGTTGCGCAAACTATTAACTGGCGAACTACTTACTCTAGCTTCCCGGCA
ACAATTAATAGACTGGATGGAGGCGGATAAAGTTGCAGGACCACTTCTGCGCTCGGCCCTTCCGGCTGGC
TGGTTTATTGCTGATAAATCTGGAGCCGGTGAGCGTGGAAGCCGCGGTATCATTGCAGCACTGGGGCCAG
ATGGTAAGCCCTCCCGTATCGTAGTTATCTACACGACGGGGAGTCAGGCAACTATGGATGAACGAAATAG
ACAGATCGCTGAGATAGGTGCCTCACTGATTAAGCATTGGTAACTGTCAGACCAAGTTTACTCATATATA
CTTTAGATTGATTTAAAACTTCATTTTTAATTTAAAAGGATCTAGGTGAAGATCCTTTTTGATAATCTCA
TGACCAAAATCCCTTAACGTGAGTTTTCGTTCCACTGAGCGTCAGACCCCGTAGAAAAGATCAAAGGATC
TTCTTGAGATCCTTTTTTTCTGCGCGTAATCTGCTGCTTGCAAACAAAAAAACCACCGCTACCAGCGGTG
GTTTGTTTGCCGGATCAAGAGCTACCAACTCTTTTTCCGAAGGTAACTGGCTTCAGCAGAGCGCAGATAC
CAAATACTGTTCTTCTAGTGTAGCCGTAGTTAGGCCACCACTTCAAGAACTCTGTAGCACCGCCTACATA
CCTCGCTCTGCTAATCCTGTTACCAGTGGCTGCTGCCAGTGGCGATAAGTCGTGTCTTACCGGGTTGGAC
TCAAGACGATAGTTACCGGATAAGGCGCAGCGGTCGGGCTGAACGGGGGGTTCGTGCACACAGCCCAGCT
TGGAGCGAACGACCTACACCGAACTGAGATACCTACAGCGTGAGCTATGAGAAAGCGCCACGCTTCCCGA
AGGGAGAAAGGCGGACAGGTATCCGGTAAGCGGCAGGGTCGGAACAGGAGAGCGCACGAGGGAGCTTCCA
GGGGGAAACGCCTGGTATCTTTATAGTCCTGTCGGGTTTCGCCACCTCTGACTTGAGCGTCGATTTTTGT
GATGCTCGTCAGGGGGGCGGAGCCTATGGAAAAACGCCAGCAACGCGGCCTTTTTACGGTTCCTGGCCTT
TTGCTGGCCTTTTGCTCACATGT
