>Addgene plasmid #177763 | PX459_GRHL1-exon5 | depositor partial sequence | sequence record 344942 | GRHL1-targeting sgRNA inserted into PX459 using scarless BbsI cloning
TCCGCAGACTGAGATCCGAG
